Addgene plasmid #31306: LCMV:ECFP(loxP)EYFP
Depositing lab: Gerhart Ryffel. Depositing organization: Universitaetsklinikum Essen. Publication: Tagging muscle cell lineages in development and tail regeneration using Cre recombinase in transgenic Xenopus. Ryffel GU, Werdien D, Turan G, Gerhards A, Goosses S, Senkel S. Nucleic Acids Res. 2003 Apr 15. 31(8):e44. 10.1093/nar/gng044 PubMed 12682379.
Backbone
  Vector backbone: pCS2+
  Backbone size w/o insert (bp): 4100
  Vector type: Mammalian Expression, Cre/Lox
Growth in bacteria
  Bacterial resistance: Ampicillin, 100 μg/mL
  Growth temperature: 37°C
  Growth strain: DH5alpha
  Copy number: High Copy
Gene/Insert
  Gene/Insert name: ECFP(loxP)EYFP
  Insert size (bp): 2200
  Cloning method: Restriction Enzyme; 5′ cloning site HindIII (destroyed during cloning); 3′ cloning site NotI (not destroyed)
  Sequencing primers: 5′ n/a
Terms and licenses: Academic/Nonprofit Terms; Industry Terms: Not Available to Industry
Depositor comments: Cre reporter: from blue fluorescence to yellow fluorescence
How to cite: LCMV:ECFP(loxP)EYFP was a gift from Gerhart Ryffel (Addgene plasmid # 31306 ; http://n2t.net/addgene:31306 ; RRID:Addgene_31306)
