[The description below was written by a language model from this plasmid's Addgene catalogue record and pLannotate feature annotations shown in this document.]
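Description:
LCMV:ECFP(loxP)EYFP is a Cre recombinase reporter built on the pCS2+ expression backbone and catalogued as a mammalian expression, Cre/lox vector. The associated publication used it for lineage tagging in transgenic Xenopus. It is propagated in E. coli as a high-copy plasmid through a ColE1/pUC-type origin and selected with ampicillin via the β-lactamase gene. An f1 origin, a T3 promoter and lac/lacZα remnants are also carried over from the backbone. The annotated sequence of about 6 kb roughly matches the stated 4.1 kb backbone plus 2.2 kb insert.

Expression is driven by the simian cytomegalovirus IE94 enhancer/promoter. On the circular map this lies directly upstream of the first loxP site. Between two loxP sites annotated on the same strand sits an ECFP coding sequence followed by an SV40 polyadenylation signal, with an adjoining large T antigen fragment that is part of that SV40 segment. This floxed unit produces blue fluorescence and terminates transcription, so the downstream EYFP coding sequence is not expressed.

When Cre is present, recombination between the two loxP sites excises ECFP and its poly(A) signal. This brings EYFP under direct control of the promoter. EYFP is followed by SV40 small t antigen sequence with its intron, and by further SV40 poly(A)-region sequence that the annotation places on the opposite strand. Cells and their descendants therefore switch permanently from blue to yellow fluorescence, as the depositor notes. This makes the construct suitable for detecting Cre activity and for marking cell lineages, such as muscle lineages during development and tail regeneration in the cited work.
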