Features (pLannotate 1.2.2; 21 found; start..end, strand, type, name):
     34..67      +  protein_bind   loxP: Cre-mediated recombination occurs in the 8-bp core sequence (GCATACAT). Cre recombinase
     84..803     +  CDS            ECFP: enhanced CFP mammalian codon-optimized
    811..894     +  CDS            large T antigen (fragment): large T antigen from SV40 (simian virus 40)
    917..1051    +  polyA_signal   SV40 poly(A) signal: SV40 polyadenylation signal
   1053..1086    +  protein_bind   loxP: Cre-mediated recombination occurs in the 8-bp core sequence (GCATACAT). Cre recombinase
   1109..1828    +  CDS            EYFP: enhanced YFP mammalian codon-optimized
   1852..1926    +  CDS            small t antigen (fragment): SV40 (simian virus 40) small t antigen
   1928..1993    +  intron         small t intron: SV40 (simian virus 40) small t antigen intron
   2040..2174    -  polyA_signal   SV40 poly(A) signal: SV40 polyadenylation signal
   2197..2280    -  CDS            large T antigen (fragment): large T antigen from SV40 (simian virus 40)
   2328..2346    -  promoter       T3 promoter: promoter for bacteriophage T3 RNA polymerase
   2391..2407    -  protein_bind   lac operator: The lac repressor binds to the lac operator to inhibit transcription in E. coli. This inhibition can be relieved by adding lactose or isopropyl-β-D-thiogalactopyranoside (IPTG). lac repressor encoded by lacI
   2415..2445    -  promoter       lac promoter: promoter for the E. coli lac operon
   2460..2481    -  protein_bind   CAP binding site: CAP binding activates transcription in the presence of cAMP. E. coli catabolite activator protein
   2494..2586    -  CDS            lacI (fragment): lac repressor; lacI; The lac repressor binds to the lac operator to inhibit transcription in E. coli. This inhibition can be relieved by adding lactose or isopropyl-β-D-thiogalactopyranoside (IPTG).
   2769..3357    -  rep_origin     ori: high-copy-number ColE1/pMB1/pBR322/pUC origin of replication
   3528..4388    -  CDS            AmpR: β-lactamase; bla; confers resistance to ampicillin, carbenicillin, and related antibiotics
   4389..4493    -  promoter       AmpR promoter: bla
   4546..4974    -  rep_origin     f1 ori (sequence partly withheld): f1 bacteriophage origin of replication; arrow indicates direction of (+) strand synthesis
   4979..5045    -  CDS            lacZα (fragment): LacZα fragment of β-galactosidase; lacZ fragment
   5062..6046    +  promoter       CMV IE94 promoter: enhancer/promoter region of simian cytomegalovirus major immediate early transcription unit IE94
>Addgene plasmid #31306 | LCMV:ECFP(loxP)EYFP | depositor full sequence | sequence record 14348 | Author sequence
CGCCATTCTGCCTGGGGACGTCGGAGCAAGCTTATAACTTCGTATAGCATACATTATACGAAGTTATAGG
ATCCATCGCCACCATGGTGAGCAAGGGCGAGGAGCTGTTCACCGGGGTGGTGCCCATCCTGGTCGAGCTG
GACGGCGACGTAAACGGCCACAAGTTCAGCGTGTCCGGCGAGGGCGAGGGCGATGCCACCTACGGCAAGC
TGACCCTGAAGTTCATCTGCACCACCGGCAAGCTGCCCGTGCCCTGGCCCACCCTCGTGACCACCCTGAC
CTGGGGCGTGCAGTGCTTCAGCCGCTACCCCGACCACATGAAGCAGCACGACTTCTTCAAGTCCGCCATG
CCCGAAGGCTACGTCCAGGAGCGCACCATCTTCTTCAAGGACGACGGCAACTACAAGACCCGCGCCGAGG
TGAAGTTCGAGGGCGACACCCTGGTGAACCGCATCGAGCTGAAGGGCATCGACTTCAAGGAGGACGGCAA
CATCCTGGGGCACAAGCTGGAGTACAACTACATCAGCCACAACGTCTATATCACCGCCGACAAGCAGAAG
AACGGCATCAAGGCCAACTTCAAGATCCGCCACAACATCGAGGACGGCAGCGTGCAGCTCGCCGACCACT
ACCAGCAGAACACCCCCATCGGCGACGGCCCCGTGCTGCTGCCCGACAACCACTACCTGAGCACCCAGTC
CGCCCTGAGCAAAGACCCCAACGAGAAGCGCGATCACATGGTCCTGCTGGAGTTCGTGACCGCCGCCGGG
ATCACTCTCGGCATGGACGAGCTGTACAAGTAATCTAGAGGATCATAATCAGCCATACCACATTTGTAGA
GGTTTTACTTGCTTTAAAAAACCTCCCACACCTCCCCCTGAACCTGAAACATAAAATGAATGCAATTGTT
GTTGTTAACTTGTTTATTGCAGCTTATAATGGTTACAAATAAAGCAATAGCATCACAAATTTCACAAATA
AAGCATTTTTTTCACTGCATTCTAGTTGTGGTTTGTCCAAACTCATCAATGTATCTTATCATGTCTGGAT
CCATAACTTCGTATAGCATACATTATACGAAGTTATACCTAGGAGATCCATCGCCACCATGGTGAGCAAG
GGCGAGGAGCTGTTCACCGGGGTGGTGCCCATCCTGGTCGAGCTGGACGGCGACGTAAACGGCCACAAGT
TCAGCGTGTCCGGCGAGGGCGAGGGCGATGCCACCTACGGCAAGCTGACCCTGAAGTTCATCTGCACCAC
CGGCAAGCTGCCCGTGCCCTGGCCCACCCTCGTGACCACCTTCGGCTACGGCCTGCAGTGCTTCGCCCGC
TACCCCGACCACATGAAGCAGCACGACTTCTTCAAGTCCGCCATGCCCGAAGGCTACGTCCAGGAGCGCA
CCATCTTCTTCAAGGACGACGGCAACTACAAGACCCGCGCCGAGGTGAAGTTCGAGGGCGACACCCTGGT
GAACCGCATCGAGCTGAAGGGCATCGACTTCAAGGAGGACGGCAACATCCTGGGGCACAAGCTGGAGTAC
AACTACAACAGCCACAACGTCTATATCATGGCCGACAAGCAGAAGAACGGCATCAAGGTGAACTTCAAGA
TCCGCCACAACATCGAGGACGGCAGCGTGCAGCTCGCCGACCACTACCAGCAGAACACCCCCATCGGCGA
CGGCCCCGTGCTGCTGCCCGACAACCACTACCTGAGCTACCAGTCCGCCCTGAGCAAAGACCCCAACGAG
AAGCGCGATCACATGGTCCTGCTGGAGTTCGTGACCGCCGCCGGGATCACTCTCGGCATGGACGAGCTGT
ACAAGTAATCTAGTCAGGGGGGATCTGCATGGATCTTTGTGAAGGAACCTTACTTCTGTGGTGTGACATA
ATTGGACAAACTACCTACAGAGATTTAAAGCTCTAAGGTAAATATAAAATTTTTAAGTGTATAATGTGTT
AAACTACTGATTCTAATTGTTTGTGTATTTTAGATTCCAACCTATGGAACTGATGAATGGGAGCAGTGGT
GGAATGCCAGATCCAGACATGATAAGATACATTGATGAGTTTGGACAAACCACAACTAGAATGCAGTGAA
AAAAATGCTTTATTTGTGAAATTTGTGATGCTATTGCTTTATTTGTAACCATTATAAGCTGCAATAAACA
AGTTAACAACAACAATTGCATTCATTTTATGTTTCAGGTTCAGGGGGAGGTGTGGGAGGTTTTTTAAAGC
AAGTAAAACCTCTACAAATGTGGTATGGCTGATTATGATCTGCGGCCGCGGCGCCAATGCATTGGGCCCG
GTACCCAGCTTTTGTTCCCTTTAGTGAGGGTTAATTGCGCGCTTGGCGTAATCATGGTCATAGCTGTTTC
CTGTGTGAAATTGTTATCCGCTCACAATTCCACACAACATACGAGCCGGAAGCATAAAGTGTAAAGCCTG
GGGTGCCTAATGAGTGAGCTAACTCACATTAATTGCGTTGCGCTCACTGCCCGCTTTCCAGTCGGGAAAC
CTGTCGTGCCAGCTGCATTAATGAATCGGCCAACGCGCGGGGAGAGGCGGTTTGCGTATTGGGCGCTCTT
CCGCTTCCTCGCTCACTGACTCGCTGCGCTCGGTCGTTCGGCTGCGGCGAGCGGTATCAGCTCACTCAAA
GGCGGTAATACGGTTATCCACAGAATCAGGGGATAACGCAGGAAAGAACATGTGAGCAAAAGGCCAGCAA
AAGGCCAGGAACCGTAAAAAGGCCGCGTTGCTGGCGTTTTTCCATAGGCTCCGCCCCCCTGACGAGCATC
ACAAAAATCGACGCTCAAGTCAGAGGTGGCGAAACCCGACAGGACTATAAAGATACCAGGCGTTTCCCCC
TGGAAGCTCCCTCGTGCGCTCTCCTGTTCCGACCCTGCCGCTTACCGGATACCTGTCCGCCTTTCTCCCT
TCGGGAAGCGTGGCGCTTTCTCATAGCTCACGCTGTAGGTATCTCAGTTCGGTGTAGGTCGTTCGCTCCA
AGCTGGGCTGTGTGCACGAACCCCCCGTTCAGCCCGACCGCTGCGCCTTATCCGGTAACTATCGTCTTGA
GTCCAACCCGGTAAGACACGACTTATCGCCACTGGCAGCAGCCACTGGTAACAGGATTAGCAGAGCGAGG
TATGTAGGCGGTGCTACAGAGTTCTTGAAGTGGTGGCCTAACTACGGCTACACTAGAAGGACAGTATTTG
GTATCTGCGCTCTGCTGAAGCCAGTTACCTTCGGAAAAAGAGTTGGTAGCTCTTGATCCGGCAAACAAAC
CACCGCTGGTAGCGGTGGTTTTTTTGTTTGCAAGCAGCAGATTACGCGCAGAAAAAAAGGATCTCAAGAA
GATCCTTTGATCTTTTCTACGGGGTCTGACGCTCAGTGGAACGAAAACTCACGTTAAGGGATTTTGGTCA
TGAGATTATCAAAAAGGATCTTCACCTAGATCCTTTTAAATTAAAAATGAAGTTTTAAATCAATCTAAAG
TATATATGAGTAAACTTGGTCTGACAGTTACCAATGCTTAATCAGTGAGGCACCTATCTCAGCGATCTGT
CTATTTCGTTCATCCATAGTTGCCTGACTCCCCGTCGTGTAGATAACTACGATACGGGAGGGCTTACCAT
CTGGCCCCAGTGCTGCAATGATACCGCGAGACCCACGCTCACCGGCTCCAGATTTATCAGCAATAAACCA
GCCAGCCGGAAGGGCCGAGCGCAGAAGTGGTCCTGCAACTTTATCCGCCTCCATCCAGTCTATTAATTGT
TGCCGGGAAGCTAGAGTAAGTAGTTCGCCAGTTAATAGTTTGCGCAACGTTGTTGCCATTGCTACAGGCA
TCGTGGTGTCACGCTCGTCGTTTGGTATGGCTTCATTCAGCTCCGGTTCCCAACGATCAAGGCGAGTTAC
ATGATCCCCCATGTTGTGCAAAAAAGCGGTTAGCTCCTTCGGTCCTCCGATCGTTGTCAGAAGTAAGTTG
GCCGCAGTGTTATCACTCATGGTTATGGCAGCACTGCATAATTCTCTTACTGTCATGCCATCCGTAAGAT
GCTTTTCTGTGACTGGTGAGTACTCAACCAAGTCATTCTGAGAATAGTGTATGCGGCGACCGAGTTGCTC
TTGCCCGGCGTCAATACGGGATAATACCGCGCCACATAGCAGAACTTTAAAAGTGCTCATCATTGGAAAA
CGTTCTTCGGGGCGAAAACTCTCAAGGATCTTACCGCTGTTGAGATCCAGTTCGATGTAACCCACTCGTG
CACCCAACTGATCTTCAGCATCTTTTACTTTCACCAGCGTTTCTGGGTGAGCAAAAACAGGAAGGCAAAA
TGCCGCAAAAAAGGGAATAAGGGCGACACGGAAATGTTGAATACTCATACTCTTCCTTTTTCAATATTAT
TGAAGCATTTATCAGGGTTATTGTCTCATGAGCGGATACATATTTGAATGTATTTAGAAAAATAAACAAA
TAGGGGTTCCGCGCACATTTCCCCGAAAAGTGCCACCTAAATTGTAAGCGTTAATATTTTGTTAAAATTC
GCGTTAAATTTTTGTTAAATCAGCTCATTTTTTAACCAATAGGCCGAAATCGGCAAAATCCCTTATAAAT
CAAAAGAATAGACCGAGATAGGGT
[37 nt withheld, positions 4645-4681]
AAAGAACGTGGACTCCAACGTCAAAGG
[49 nt withheld, positions 4709-4757]
T
[91 nt withheld, positions 4759-4849]
G
[124 nt withheld, positions 4851-4974]
CCCATTCGCCATTCAGGCTGCGCAACTGTTGGGAAGGGCGATCGGTGCGGGCCTCTTCGCTATTACGCCA
GTCGAGGCGGCCGCGTCGACCATAGCCAATTCAATATGGCGTATATGGACTCATGCCAATTCAATATGGT
GGATCTGGACCTGTGCCAATTCAATATGGCGTATATGGACTCGTGCCAATTCAATATGGTGGATCTGGAC
CCCAGCCAATTCAATATGGCGGACTTGGCACCATGCCAATTCAATATGGCGGACTTGGCACTGTGCCAAC
TGGGGAGGGGTCTACTTGGCACGGTGCCAAGTTTGAGGAGGGGTCTTGGCCCTGTGCCAAGTCCGCCATA
TTGAATTGGCATGGTGCCAATAATGGCGGCCATATTGGCTATATGCCAGGATCAATATATAGGCAATATC
CAATATGGCCCTATGCCAATATGGCTATTGGCCAGGTTCAATACTATGTATTGGCCCTATGCCATATAGT
ATTCCATATATGGGTTTTCCTATTGACGTAGATAGCCCCTCCCAATGGGCGGTCCCATATACCATATATG
GGGCTTCCTAATACCGCCCATAGCCACTCCCCCATTGACGTCAATGGTCTCTATATATGGTCTTTCCTAT
TGACGTCATATGGGCGGTCCTATTGACGTATATGGCGCCTCCCCCATTGACGTCAATTACGGTAAATGGC
CCGCCTGGCTCAATGCCCATTGACGTCAATAGGACCACCCACCATTGACGTCAATGGGATGGCTCATTGC
CCATTCATATCCGTTCTCACGCCCCCTATTGACGTCAATGACGGTAAATGGCCCACTTGGCAGTACATCA
ATATCTATTAATAGTAACTTGGCAAGTACATTACTATTGGAAGTACGCCAGGGTACATTGGCAGTACTCC
CATTGACGTCAATGGCGGTAAATGGCCCGCGATGGCTGCCAAGTACATCCCCATTGACGTCAATGGGGAG
GGGCAATGACGCAAATGGGCGTTCCATTGACGTAAATGGGCGGTAGGCGTGCCTAATGGGAGGTCTATAT
AAGCAATGCTCGTTTAGGGAAC
