>Addgene plasmid #31306 | LCMV:ECFP(loxP)EYFP | addgene partial sequence | sequence record 37046 | YFP-rev
GGCAGGCNGGGCAGCTTGCCGGTGGTGCAGATGAACTTCAGGGTCAGCTTGCCGTAGGTGGCATCGCCCT
CGCCCTCGCCGGACACGCTGAACTTGTGGCCGTTTACGTCGCCGTCCAGCTCGACCAGGATGGGCACCAC
CCCGGTGAACAGCTCCTCGCCCTTGCTCACCATGGTGGCGATGGATCTCCTAGGTATAACTTCGTATAAT
GTATGCTATACGAAGTTATGGATCCAGACATGATAAGATACATTGATGAGTTTGGACAAACCACAACTAG
AATGCAGTGAAAAAAATGCTTTATTTGTGAAATTTGTGATGCTATTGCTTTATTTGTAACCATTATAAGC
TGCAATAAACAAGTTAACAACAACAATTGCATTCATTTTATGTTTCAGGTTCAGGGGGAGGTGTGGGAGG
TTTTTTAAAGCAAGTAAAACCTCTACAAATGTGGTATGGCTGATTATGATCCTCTAGATTACTTGTACAG
CTCGTCCATGCCGAGAGTGATCCCGGCGGCGGTCACGAACTCCAGCAGGACCATGTGATCGCGCTTCTCG
TTGGGGTCTTTGCTCAGGGCGGACTGGGTGCTCAGGTAGTGGTTGTCGGGCAGCAGCACGGGGCCGTCGC
CGATGGGGGTGTTCTGCTGGTAGTGGTCGGCGAGCTGCACGCTGCCGTCCTCGATGTTGTGGCGGATCTT
GAAGTTGGCCTTGATGCCGTTCTTCTGCTTGTCGGCGGTGATATAGACGTTGTGGCTGATGTAG
